Addgene plasmid #154249: pEF1α-owl-monkey-retroCHMP3-HA
Purpose: expresses owl monkey retroCHMP3 in mammalian cells
Depositing lab: Wesley Sundquist. Depositing organization: University of Utah. Publication: Recurrent evolution of an inhibitor of ESCRT-dependent virus budding and LINE-1 retrotransposition in primates. Rheinemann L, Downhour DM, Davenport KA, McKeown AN, Sundquist WI, Elde NC. Curr Biol. 2022 Feb 25. pii: S0960-9822(22)00240-8. doi: 10.1016/j.cub.2022.02.018. PubMed 35245459.
Backbone
  Vector backbone: pEF-GFP
  Backbone manufacturer: #11154
  Backbone size w/o insert (bp): 4311
  Total vector size (bp): 5027
  Modifications to backbone: deleted GFP
  Vector type: Mammalian Expression
Growth in bacteria
  Bacterial resistance: Ampicillin, 100 μg/mL
  Growth temperature: 37°C
  Growth strain: DH5alpha
  Copy number: Unknown
Gene/Insert
  Gene/Insert name: retroCHMP3
  Species: Aotus nancyma (owl monkey)
  Insert size (bp): 716
  Promoter: EF1-alpha
  Tag / fusion protein: HA (C terminal on insert)
  Cloning method: Restriction Enzyme; 5′ cloning site KpnI (not destroyed); 3′ cloning site NotI (not destroyed)
  Sequencing primers: 5′ ggaatttgccctttttgagtttgg
Resource information
  A portion of this plasmid was derived from a plasmid made by: Diane Downhour, Nels Elde laboratory, University of Utah
Terms and licenses: Academic/Nonprofit Terms; Industry Terms: Not Available to Industry
How to cite: pEF1α-owl-monkey-retroCHMP3-HA was a gift from Wesley Sundquist (Addgene plasmid # 154249 ; http://n2t.net/addgene:154249 ; RRID:Addgene_154249)
