[The description below was written by a language model from this plasmid's Addgene catalogue record and pLannotate feature annotations shown in this document.]
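Description:
pEF1α-owl-monkey-retroCHMP3-HA is a mammalian expression plasmid of about 5 kb, built on the pEF-GFP backbone with the GFP coding sequence removed and replaced by owl monkey (Aotus) retroCHMP3. It is propagated in E. coli through a high-copy ColE1/pUC-type origin and selected with ampicillin via the β-lactamase gene and its native promoter. The backbone also retains remnants of a lac promoter/operator region and an SV40 origin with an adjacent SV40 poly(A) signal. The SV40 origin could support episomal replication in cells expressing large T antigen. No mammalian selection marker is annotated, so the plasmid appears suited to transient transfection.

The expression cassette is driven by the strong constitutive human EF-1α promoter, followed by a short multiple cloning site remnant. The roughly 0.7 kb insert was placed between KpnI and NotI sites, both of which are preserved. The annotation software labels the open reading frame as CHMP3 by homology to the human ESCRT-III subunit, consistent with retroCHMP3 being a retrocopy derived from that gene. A C-terminal HA epitope follows directly in frame; the short length of the "3xHA fragment" annotation suggests a single HA tag, allowing detection by immunoblotting or immunofluorescence. Downstream, a β-globin fragment and the rabbit β-globin polyadenylation signal provide 3′ end processing of the transcript.

According to the record, the construct is used to express owl monkey retroCHMP3 in mammalian cells. The associated publication title places it in the study of retroCHMP3 as an inhibitor of ESCRT-dependent virus budding and LINE-1 retrotransposition in primates. The sequenced record (5,007 nt) is slightly shorter than the stated total size of 5,027 bp.
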