Features (pLannotate 1.2.2; 18 found; start..end, strand, type, name):
    232..248     -  protein_bind   lac operator: The lac repressor binds to the lac operator to inhibit transcription in E. coli. This inhibition can be relieved by adding lactose or isopropyl-β-D-thiogalactopyranoside (IPTG). lac repressor encoded by lacI
    256..286     -  promoter       lac promoter: promoter for the E. coli lac operon
    301..322     -  protein_bind   CAP binding site: CAP binding activates transcription in the presence of cAMP. E. coli catabolite activator protein
    335..374     -  CDS            lacI (fragment): lac repressor; lacI; The lac repressor binds to the lac operator to inhibit transcription in E. coli. This inhibition can be relieved by adding lactose or isopropyl-β-D-thiogalactopyranoside (IPTG).
    381..403     +  promoter       SV40 promoter (fragment): SV40 enhancer and early promoter
    427..562     +  rep_origin     SV40 ori: SV40 origin of replication
    582..716     +  polyA_signal   SV40 poly(A) signal: SV40 polyadenylation signal
    718..772     -  CDS            lacI (fragment): lac repressor; lacI; The lac repressor binds to the lac operator to inhibit transcription in E. coli. This inhibition can be relieved by adding lactose or isopropyl-β-D-thiogalactopyranoside (IPTG).
    955..1543    -  rep_origin     ori: high-copy-number ColE1/pMB1/pBR322/pUC origin of replication
   1714..2574    -  CDS            AmpR: β-lactamase; bla; confers resistance to ampicillin, carbenicillin, and related antibiotics
   2575..2679    -  promoter       AmpR promoter: bla
   2710..2728    +  enhancer       CMV enhancer (fragment): human cytomegalovirus immediate early enhancer
   2742..3923    +  promoter       EF-1α promoter: strong constitutive promoter for human elongation factor EF-1α
   3925..3946    +  misc_feature   MCS (fragment): multiple cloning site
   3956..4618    +  CDS            CHMP3: CHMP3_HUMAN - Also known as CGI149, NEDF, VPS24. Experimental evidence at protein level: Swiss-Prot protein existence level 1. Probable core component of the endosomal sorting required for transport complex III (ESCRT-III) which is involved in multivesicular bodies (MVBs) formation and sorting of endosomal cargo proteins into MVBs. MVBs contain intraluminal vesicles (ILVs) that are generated by invagination and scission from the limiting membrane of the endosome and mostly are delivered to lysosomes enabling degradation of membrane proteins, such as stimulated growth factor receptors, lysosoma
   4619..4646    +  CDS            3xHA (fragment): three tandem HA epitope tags
   4657..4728    +  CDS            HBB (fragment): HBB_PONPY - Experimental evidence at transcript level: Swiss-Prot protein existence level 2. Involved in oxygen transport from the lung to the various peripheral tissues. From Pongo pygmaeus (Bornean orangutan).
   4799..4854    +  polyA_signal   β-globin poly(A) signal: rabbit β-globin polyadenylation signal (Gil and Proudfoot, 1987)
>Addgene plasmid #154249 | pEF1α-owl-monkey-retroCHMP3-HA | addgene full sequence | sequence record 333884 | Addgene NGS Result
TCCTTATTCCATAGAAAAGCCTTGACTTGAGGTTAGATTTTTTTTATATTTTGTTTTGTGTTATTTTTTT
CTTTAACATCCCTAAAATTTTCCTTACATGTTTTACTAGCCAGATTTTTCCTCCTCTCCTGACTACTCCC
AGTCATAGCTGTCCCTCTTCTCTTATGGAGATCCCTCGACCTGCAGCCCAAGCTTGGCGTAATCATGGTC
ATAGCTGTTTCCTGTGTGAAATTGTTATCCGCTCACAATTCCACACAACATACGAGCCGGAAGCATAAAG
TGTAAAGCCTGGGGTGCCTAATGAGTGAGCTAACTCACATTAATTGCGTTGCGCTCACTGCCCGCTTTCC
AGTCGGGAAACCTGTCGTGCCAGCGGATCCGCATCTCAATTAGTCAGCAACCATAGTCCCGCCCCTAACT
CCGCCCATCCCGCCCCTAACTCCGCCCAGTTCCGCCCATTCTCCGCCCCATGGCTGACTAATTTTTTTTA
TTTATGCAGAGGCCGAGGCCGCCTCGGCCTCTGAGCTATTCCAGAAGTAGTGAGGAGGCTTTTTTGGAGG
CCTAGGCTTTTGCAAAAAGCTAACTTGTTTATTGCAGCTTATAATGGTTACAAATAAAGCAATAGCATCA
CAAATTTCACAAATAAAGCATTTTTTTCACTGCATTCTAGTTGTGGTTTGTCCAAACTCATCAATGTATC
TTATCATGTCTGGATCCGCTGCATTAATGAATCGGCCAACGCGCGGGGAGAGGCGGTTTGCGTATTGGGC
GCTCTTCCGCTTCCTCGCTCACTGACTCGCTGCGCTCGGTCGTTCGGCTGCGGCGAGCGGTATCAGCTCA
CTCAAAGGCGGTAATACGGTTATCCACAGAATCAGGGGATAACGCAGGAAAGAACATGTGAGCAAAAGGC
CAGCAAAAGGCCAGGAACCGTAAAAAGGCCGCGTTGCTGGCGTTTTTCCATAGGCTCCGCCCCCCTGACG
AGCATCACAAAAATCGACGCTCAAGTCAGAGGTGGCGAAACCCGACAGGACTATAAAGATACCAGGCGTT
TCCCCCTGGAAGCTCCCTCGTGCGCTCTCCTGTTCCGACCCTGCCGCTTACCGGATACCTGTCCGCCTTT
CTCCCTTCGGGAAGCGTGGCGCTTTCTCATAGCTCACGCTGTAGGTATCTCAGTTCGGTGTAGGTCGTTC
GCTCCAAGCTGGGCTGTGTGCACGAACCCCCCGTTCAGCCCGACCGCTGCGCCTTATCCGGTAACTATCG
TCTTGAGTCCAACCCGGTAAGACACGACTTATCGCCACTGGCAGCAGCCACTGGTAACAGGATTAGCAGA
GCGAGGTATGTAGGCGGTGCTACAGAGTTCTTGAAGTGGTGGCCTAACTACGGCTACACTAGAAGAACAG
TATTTGGTATCTGCGCTCTGCTGAAGCCAGTTACCTTCGGAAAAAGAGTTGGTAGCTCTTGATCCGGCAA
ACAAACCACCGCTGGTAGCGGTGGTTTTTTTGTTTGCAAGCAGCAGATTACGCGCAGAAAAAAAGGATCT
CAAGAAGATCCTTTGATCTTTTCTACGGGGTCTGACGCTCAGTGGAACGAAAACTCACGTTAAGGGATTT
TGGTCATGAGATTATCAAAAAGGATCTTCACCTAGATCCTTTTAAATTAAAAATGAAGTTTTAAATCAAT
CTAAAGTATATATGAGTAAACTTGGTCTGACAGTTACCAATGCTTAATCAGTGAGGCACCTATCTCAGCG
ATCTGTCTATTTCGTTCATCCATAGTTGCCTGACTCCCCGTCGTGTAGATAACTACGATACGGGAGGGCT
TACCATCTGGCCCCAGTGCTGCAATGATACCGCGAGACCCACGCTCACCGGCTCCAGATTTATCAGCAAT
AAACCAGCCAGCCGGAAGGGCCGAGCGCAGAAGTGGTCCTGCAACTTTATCCGCCTCCATCCAGTCTATT
AATTGTTGCCGGGAAGCTAGAGTAAGTAGTTCGCCAGTTAATAGTTTGCGCAACGTTGTTGCCATTGCTA
CAGGCATCGTGGTGTCACGCTCGTCGTTTGGTATGGCTTCATTCAGCTCCGGTTCCCAACGATCAAGGCG
AGTTACATGATCCCCCATGTTGTGCAAAAAAGCGGTTAGCTCCTTCGGTCCTCCGATCGTTGTCAGAAGT
AAGTTGGCCGCAGTGTTATCACTCATGGTTATGGCAGCACTGCATAATTCTCTTACTGTCATGCCATCCG
TAAGATGCTTTTCTGTGACTGGTGAGTACTCAACCAAGTCATTCTGAGAATAGTGTATGCGGCGACCGAG
TTGCTCTTGCCCGGCGTCAATACGGGATAATACCGCGCCACATAGCAGAACTTTAAAAGTGCTCATCATT
GGAAAACGTTCTTCGGGGCGAAAACTCTCAAGGATCTTACCGCTGTTGAGATCCAGTTCGATGTAACCCA
CTCGTGCACCCAACTGATCTTCAGCATCTTTTACTTTCACCAGCGTTTCTGGGTGAGCAAAAACAGGAAG
GCAAAATGCCGCAAAAAAGGGAATAAGGGCGACACGGAAATGTTGAATACTCATACTCTTCCTTTTTCAA
TATTATTGAAGCATTTATCAGGGTTATTGTCTCATGAGCGGATACATATTTGAATGTATTTAGAAAAATA
AACAAATAGGGGTTCCGCGCACATTTCCCCGAAAAGTGCCACCTGGGTCGACATTGATTATTGACTAGAT
CATCGCGTGAGGCTCCGGTGCCCGTCAGTGGGCAGAGCGCACATCGCCCACAGTCCCCGAGAAGTTGGGG
GGAGGGGTCGGCAATTGAACCGGTGCCTAGAGAAGGTGGCGCGGGGTAAACTGGGAAAGTGATGTCGTGT
ACTGGCTCCGCCTTTTTCCCGAGGGTGGGGGAGAACCGTATATAAGTGCAGTAGTCGCCGTGAACGTTCT
TTTTCGCAACGGGTTTGCCGCCAGAACACAGGTAAGTGCCGTGTGTGGTTCCCGCGGGCCTGGCCTCTTT
ACGGGTTATGGCCCTTGCGTGCCTTGAATTACTTCCACGCCCCTGGCTGCAGTACGTGATTCTTGATCCC
GAGCTTCGGGTTGGAAGTGGGTGGGAGAGTTCGAGGCCTTGCGCTTAAGGAGCCCCTTCGCCTCGTGCTT
GAGTTGAGGCCTGGCCTGGGCGCTGGGGCCGCCGCGTGCGAATCTGGTGGCACCTTCGCGCCTGTCTCGC
TGCTTTCGATAAGTCTCTAGCCATTTAAAATTTTTGATGACCTGCTGCGACGCTTTTTTTCTGGCAAGAT
AGTCTTGTAAATGCGGGCCAAGATCTGCACACTGGTATTTCGGTTTTTGGGGCCGCGGGCGGCGACGGGG
CCCGTGCGTCCCAGCGCACATGTTCGGCGAGGCGGGGCCTGCGAGCGCGGCCACCGAGAATCGGACGGGG
GTAGTCTCAAGCTGGCCGGCCTGCTCTGGTGCCTGGCCTCGCGCCGCCGTGTATCGCCCCGCCCTGGGCG
GCAAGGCTGGCCCGGTCGGCACCAGTTGCGTGAGCGGAAAGATGGCCGCTTCCCGGCCCTGCTGCAGGGA
GCTCAAAATGGAGGACGCGGCGCTCGGGAGAGCGGGCGGGTGAGTCACCCACACAAAGGAAAAGGGCCTT
TCCGTCCTCAGCCGTCGCTTCATGTGACTCCACGGAGTACCGGGCGCCGTCCAGGCACCTCGATTAGTTC
TCGAGCTTTTGGAGTACGTCGTCTTTAGGTTGGGGGGAGGGGTTTTATGCGATGGAGTTTCCCCACACTG
AGTGGGTGGAGACTGAAGTTAGGCCAGCTTGGCACTTGATGTAATTCTCCTTGGAATTTGCCCTTTTTGA
GTTTGGATCTTGGTTCATTCTCAAGCCTCAGACAGTGGTTCAAAGTTTTTTTCTTCCATTTCAGGTGTCG
TGAGGAATTCTGCAGTCGACGGTACCCAATTTGCCATGGGGCTTTTGGTTAAAACCCAGGAGAAGCCACC
ACAAGAACTGGTCAATGAATGGTCACTGAAGATAAGAAAGGAAATGAGAGCTGTTCACAGGCAAATAAGG
GATATCCAAAGAGGAGAAGAAAAAGTGAAACGATCTGTGAAAGATGCAGTCAAGAAGGGCCAGAAGGATG
TCTGTGTAGTTCTGGCCAGGGAGATGATCAGGTCAGGGAAGGCCATGAGCAAGCTGTATGCATCCAAAGC
GCCCATGAACTTGGTGCTCATGGGGATGAGGAACCAGCTCGTGGTCTTGCGAGTGGCTGGTTCCTTGCAG
AAGAGCACAGAAGTGATGAGGGCTGTGCAAAGTCTTGTGAAGATTCCAGAAATTCAGGCCACCATGAGGG
AGCTGTCCAAAGAAATGATGAAGGCTGGGATCATAGAGGAGACGTTAGAGGACACTTTCGAAAGCATGGA
TGATCAGGAAGAAATGGAGGAAGAAGCAGAAATGGAAATTGACAAAATTCTATTTGAAATTACAGCAGGG
GCCTTGGGCAAAGCACCCAGTAAAGTGACTGATGCCCTTCCAGAGCCAGAACCTTCAGGAGCGATGGCCG
CCTCAGAGGACGAGGAGGAGGAAGAAGCTCTGGAGGCCATGCAGTCCCAGCTGGCCACACTCCACAGCTA
CCCATACGATGTTCCAGATTACGCTTGAGCGGCCGCACTCCTCAGGTGCAGGCTGCCTATCAGAAGGTGG
TGGCTGGTGTGGCCAATGCCCTGGCTCACAAATACCACTGAGATCTTTTTCCCTCTGCCAAAAATTATGG
GGACATCATGAAGCCCCTTGAGCATCTGACTTCTGGCTAATAAAGGAAATTTATTTTCATTGCAATAGTG
TGTTGGAATTTTTTGTGTCTCTCACTCGGAAGGACATATGGGAGGGCAAATCATTTAAAACATCAGAATG
AGTATTTGGTTTAGAGTTTGGCAACATATGCCCATATGCTGGCTGCCATGAACAAAGGTTGGCTATAAAG
AGGTCATCAGTATATGAAACAGCCCCCTGCTGTCCAT
