>Addgene plasmid #154249 | pEF1α-owl-monkey-retroCHMP3-HA | depositor partial sequence | sequence record 298490 | pEF1α-owl-monkey-retroCHMP3-HA sequence 716 bps
GGTACCCAATTTGCCATGGGGCTTTTGGTTAAAACCCAGGAGAAGCCACCACAAGAACTGGTCAATGAAT
GGTCACTGAAGATAAGAAAGGAAATGAGAGCTGTTCACAGGCAAATAAGGGATATCCAAAGAGGAGAAGA
AAAAGTGAAACGATCTGTGAAAGATGCAGTCAAGAAGGGCCAGAAGGATGTCTGTGTAGTTCTGGCCAGG
GAGATGATCAGGTCAGGGAAGGCCATGAGCAAGCTGTATGCATCCAAAGCGCCCATGAACTTGGTGCTCA
TGGGGATGAGGAACCAGCTCGTGGTCTTGCGAGTGGCTGGTTCCTTGCAGAAGAGCACAGAAGTGATGAG
GGCTGTGCAAAGTCTTGTGAAGATTCCAGAAATTCAGGCCACCATGAGGGAGCTGTCCAAAGAAATGATG
AAGGCTGGGATCATAGAGGAGACGTTAGAGGACACTTTCGAAAGCATGGATGATCAGGAAGAAATGGAGG
AAGAAGCAGAAATGGAAATTGACAAAATTCTATTTGAAATTACAGCAGGGGCCTTGGGCAAAGCACCCAG
TAAAGTGACTGATGCCCTTCCAGAGCCAGAACCTTCAGGAGCGATGGCCGCCTCAGAGGACGAGGAGGAG
GAAGAAGCTCTGGAGGCCATGCAGTCCCAGCTGGCCACACTCCACAGCTACCCATACGATGTTCCAGATT
ACGCTTGAGCGGCCGC
